Addgene plasmid #98528: BB1_34_RPL2Att
Purpose: BB1 with insert: RPL2Att
Depositing lab: Brigitte Gasser & Diethard Mattanovich & Michael Sauer. Depositing organization: Universitaet fur Bodenkultur Wien (BOKU-WIEN). Publication: GoldenPiCS: a Golden Gate-derived modular cloning system for applied synthetic biology in the yeast Pichia pastoris. Prielhofer R, Barrero JJ, Steuer S, Gassler T, Zahrl R, Baumann K, Sauer M, Mattanovich D, Gasser B, Marx H. BMC Syst Biol. 2017 Dec 8;11(1):123. doi: 10.1186/s12918-017-0492-3. PubMed 29221460.
Backbone
  Vector backbone: BB1
  Backbone size w/o insert (bp): 1936
  Vector type: Bacterial Expression
Growth in bacteria
  Bacterial resistance: Kanamycin, 50 μg/mL
  Growth temperature: 37°C
  Growth strain: DH10B
  Copy number: High Copy
Gene/Insert
  Gene/Insert name: RPL2Att
  Insert size (bp): 504
  Mutation: Internal BsaI and BpiI sites removed from insert
  Cloning method: Restriction Enzyme; 5′ cloning site BpiI (destroyed during cloning); 3′ cloning site BpiI (destroyed during cloning)
  Sequencing primers: 5′ GACAGGTCTCCGCTTCTATGTAACTAACGAAACAGCAT; 3′ GATCGGTCTCCAGCGGTCAATCCCTTCTAACACAA
Terms and licenses: Academic/Nonprofit Terms; Industry Terms: Not Available to Industry
How to cite: BB1_34_RPL2Att was a gift from Brigitte Gasser & Diethard Mattanovich & Michael Sauer (Addgene plasmid # 98528 ; http://n2t.net/addgene:98528 ; RRID:Addgene_98528)
