[The description below was written by a language model from this plasmid's Addgene catalogue record and pLannotate feature annotations shown in this document.]
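Description:
BB1_34_RPL2Att is a level-1 ("BB1") part plasmid from the GoldenPiCS system, a Golden Gate-derived modular cloning toolkit for synthetic biology in the yeast Pichia pastoris. It is a small, 2,434 bp E. coli storage vector rather than a true expression construct, although the catalogue classes it as bacterial expression. Propagation relies on a high-copy ColE1/pUC-type origin, and selection on a kanamycin resistance gene (aph(3')-Ia) driven by the cat promoter. The marker and origin are insulated by short transcription terminators (tonB, T7Te and a fragment of T3Te). A residual piece of lacZα spanning the sequence origin probably remains from a screening cassette that the insert replaced, though the record does not say so.

The payload is a 504 bp insert named RPL2Att. The name and the "34" designation suggest a transcription terminator part taken from a ribosomal protein gene (RPL2A) and occupying the terminator position between fusion sites 3 and 4, but the record gives no explicit description of the insert's function or source organism. Internal BsaI and BpiI recognition sites were removed from the insert so that it is compatible with type IIS assembly. It was cloned in through BpiI sites that were destroyed in the process. The feature table does not annotate the insert itself, and the 16 bp "AtU6-1 promoter" hit falling within that region is most likely a spurious match.

In use, the part would be released from BB1 and combined with promoter and coding-sequence modules to build transcription units in higher-level GoldenPiCS backbones for expression in P. pastoris.
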