Features (pLannotate 1.2.2; 8 found; start..end, strand, type, name):
    436..451     +  promoter       AtU6-1 promoter (fragment): promoter for the Arabidopsis thaliana U6-1 snRNA gene (Waibel and Filipowicz, 1990)
    794..825     +  terminator     tonB terminator: bidirectional E. coli tonB-P14 transcription terminator
    826..928     +  promoter       cat promoter: promoter of the E. coli cat gene encoding chloramphenicol acetyltransferase
    929..1744    +  CDS            KanR: aminoglycoside phosphotransferase; aph(3')-Ia; confers resistance to kanamycin in bacteria or G418 (Geneticin®) in eukaryotes
   1768..1795    +  terminator     T7Te terminator: phage T7 early transcription terminator
   1807..2394    -  rep_origin     ori: high-copy-number ColE1/pMB1/pBR322/pUC origin of replication
   2416..1       -  terminator     T3Te terminator (fragment) (across the origin): phage T3 early transcription terminator
   2434..17      -  CDS            lacZα (fragment) (across the origin): LacZα fragment of β-galactosidase; lacZ fragment
>Addgene plasmid #98528 | BB1_34_RPL2Att | addgene full sequence | sequence record 192019 | Addgene NGS Result
GTAAAACGACGGCCAGTTTATCTAGTCAGCTTGATTCTAGCTGATCGTGGACCGGAAGGTGAGCCAGTGA
GTTGATTGCAGTCCAGTTACGCTGGAGTCTGAGGCTCGTCCTGAATGATATGCGGCCTCGAATTCGAAGA
CGCGCTTCTATGTAACTAACGAAACAGCATGTACTAATAGAACCGTATCGAGAATATTTATTTAGGTGAG
TAGTAGGAGTGAACCAGACAGTCAATTTAGTGAGCTGTCCCAGCTTTTGTGCATTCCAGAATTGCCGGTC
AAATTGGTTATGGGTTATGGGGCTTTTCCGATTGAGGTTCAGTTTCTGCGGTTATCTCTTTCTTGACCTG
GTCTTTTACAGGCTGTTCTTTCTCCCCATGATTATTCTTTAGCTGAAGATACCGCTTAGCCTGATAATGT
CGTCGTTTTGTAATCAAAATCTTTAGTTGGGCATCGTCTGAGGTTTCCTTTGGCTTCTGGGGTTGTTAGT
AGGAACGTAGGAACCATAGTAACTTTTACACATACATTCTTATGATTGCGAAGTAAGCTGAGTCTGCTGC
TTGGCTCCCGAAGTACTTTCTCTTTCTCTACCGGTTGATTCTCCTTCTGGTGCTCCTAAACGATTGTGTT
AGAAGGGATTGACCGCTGCGTCTTCGAATTCGCGCGTGATCTTACGGCATTATACGTATGATCGGTCCAC
GATCAGCTAGATTATCTAGTCAGCTTGATGTCATAGCTGTTTCCTGAGGCTCAATACTGACCATTTAAAT
CATACCTGACCTCCATAGCAGAAAGTCAAAAGCCTCCGACCGGAGGCTTTTGACTTGATCGGCACGTAAG
AGGTTCCAACTTTCACCATAATGAAATAAGATCACTACCGGGCGTATTTTTTGAGTTATCGAGATTTTCA
GGAGCTAAGGAAGCTAAAATGAGCCATATTCAACGGGAAACGTCTTGCTTGAAGCCGCGATTAAATTCCA
ACATGGATGCTGATTTATATGGGTATAAATGGGCTCGCGATAATGTCGGGCAATCAGGTGCGACAATCTA
TCGATTGTATGGGAAGCCCGATGCGCCAGAGTTGTTTCTGAAACATGGCAAAGGTAGCGTTGCCAATGAT
GTTACAGATGAGATGGTCAGGCTAAACTGGCTGACGGAATTTATGCCTCTTCCGACCATCAAGCATTTTA
TCCGTACTCCTGATGATGCATGGTTACTCACCACTGCGATCCCAGGGAAAACAGCATTCCAGGTATTAGA
AGAATATCCTGATTCAGGTGAAAATATTGTTGATGCGCTGGCAGTGTTCCTGCGCCGGTTGCATTCGATT
CCTGTTTGTAATTGTCCTTTTAACGGCGATCGCGTATTTCGTCTCGCTCAGGCGCAATCACGAATGAATA
ACGGTTTGGTTGGTGCGAGTGATTTTGATGACGAGCGTAATGGCTGGCCTGTTGAACAAGTCTGGAAAGA
AATGCATAAACTCTTGCCATTCTCACCGGATTCAGTCGTCACTCATGGTGATTTCTCACTTGATAACCTT
ATTTTTGACGAGGGGAAATTAATAGGTTGTATTGATGTTGGACGAGTCGGAATCGCAGACCGATACCAGG
ATCTTGCCATCCTATGGAACTGCCTCGGTGAGTTTTCTCCTTCATTACAGAAACGGCTTTTTCAAAAATA
TGGTATTGATAATCCTGATATGAATAAATTGCAGTTTCACTTGATGCTCGATGAGTTTTTCTAATGAGGA
CCTAAATGTAATCACCTGGCTCACCTTCGGGTGGGCCTTTCTGCGTTGCTGGCGTTTTTCCATAGGCTCC
GCCCCCCTGACGAGCATCACAAAAATCGATGCTCAAGTCAGAGGTGGCGAAACCCGACAGGACTATAAAG
ATACCAGGCGTTTCCCCCTGGAAGCTCCCTCGTGCGCTCTCCTGTTCCGACCCTGCCGCTTACCGGATAC
CTGTCCGCCTTTCTCCCTTCGGGAAGCGTGGCGCTTTCTCATAGCTCACGCTGTAGGTATCTCAGTTCGG
TGTAGGTCGTTCGCTCCAAGCTGGGCTGTGTGCACGAACCCCCCGTTCAGCCCGACCGCTGCGCCTTATC
CGGTAACTATCGTCTTGAGTCCAACCCGGTAAGACACGACTTATCGCCACTGGCAGCAGCCACTGGTAAC
AGGATTAGCAGAGCGAGGTATGTAGGCGGTGCTACAGAGTTCTTGAAGTGGTGGCCTAACTACGGCTACA
CTAGAAGAACAGTATTTGGTATCTGCGCTCTGCTGAAGCCAGTTACCTCGGAAAAAGAGTTGGTAGCTCT
TGATCCGGCAAACAAACCACCGCTGGTAGCGGTGGTTTTTTTGTTTGCAAGCAGCAGATTACGCGCAGAA
AAAAAGGATCTCAAGAAGATCCTTTGATTTTCTACCGAAGAAAGGCCCACCCGT
